>Addgene plasmid #87665 | RV-Cag-Dio-mTdt | addgene full sequence | sequence record 174257 | Addgene NGS Result
CAACTGATCTTCAGCATCTTTTACTTTCACCAGCGTTTCTGGGTGAGCAAAAACAGGAAGGCAAAATGCC
GCAAAAAAGGGAATAAGGGCGACACGGAAATGTTGAATACTCATACTCTTCCTTTTTCAATGATCCGGCC
ATTAGCCATATTATTCATTGGTTATATAGCATAAATCAATATTGGCTATTGGCCATTGCATACGTTGTAT
CCATATCATAATATGTACATTTATATTGGCTCATGTCCAACATTACCGCCATGTTGACATTGATTATTGA
CTAGTTATTAATAGTAATCAATTACGGGGTCATTAGTTCATAGCCCATATATGGAGTTCCGCGTTACATA
ACTTACGGTAAATGGCCCGCCTGGCTGACCGCCCAACGACCCCCGCCCATTGACGTCAATAATGACGTAT
GTTCCCATAGTAACGCCAATAGGGACTTTCCATTGACGTCAATGGGTGGAGTATTTACGGTAAACTGCCC
ACTTGGCAGTACATCAAGTGTATCATATGCCAAGTACGCCCCCTATTGACGTCAATGACGGTAAATGGCC
CGCCTGGCATTATGCCCAGTACATGACCTTATGGGACTTTCCTACTTGGCAGTACATCTACGTATTAGTC
ATCGCTATTACCATGGTGATGCGGTTTTGGCAGTACATCAATGGGCGTGGATAGCGGTTTGACTCACGGG
GATTTCCAAGTCTCCACCCCATTGACGTCAATGGGAGTTTGTTTTGGCACCAAAATCAACGGGACTTTCC
AAAATGTCGTAACAACTCCGCCCCATTGACGCAAATGGGCGGTAGGCGTGTACGGTGGGAGGTCTATATA
AGCAGAGCTCAATAAAAGAGCCCACAACCCCTCACTCGGGGCGCCAGTCCTCCGATTGACTGAGTCGCCC
GGGTACCCGTATTCCCAATAAAGCCTCTTGCTGTTTGCATCCGAATCGTGGTCTCGCTGTTCCTTGGGAG
GGTCTCCTCTGAGTGATTGACTACCCACGACGGGGGTCTTTCATTTGGGGGCTCGTCCGGGATTTGGAGA
CCCCTGCCCAGGGACCACCGACCCACCACCGGGAGGTAAGCTGGCCAGCAACTTATCTGTGTCTGTCCGA
TTGTCTAGTGTCTATGTTTGATGTTATGCGCCTGCGTCTGTACTAGTTAGCTAACTAGCTCTGTATCTGG
CGGACCCGTGGTGGAACTGACGAGTTCTGAACACCCGGCCGCAACCCTGGGAGACGTCCCAGGGACTTTG
GGGGCCGTTTTTGTGGCCCGACCTGAGGAAGGGAGTCGATGTGGAATCCGACCCCGTCAGGATATGTGGT
TCTGGTAGGAGACGAGAACCTAAAACAGTTCCCGCCTCCGTCTGAATTTTTGCTTTCGGTTTGGAACCGA
AGCCGCGCGTCTTGTCTGCTGCAGCGCTGCAGCATCGTTCTGTGTTGTCTCTGTCTGACTGTGTTTCTGT
ATTTGTCTGAAAATTAGGGCCAGACTGTTACCACTCCCTTAAGTTTGACCTTAGGTCACTGGAAAGATGT
CGAGCGGATCGCTCACAACCAGTCGGTAGATGTCAAGAAGAGACGTTGGGTTACCTTCTGCTCTGCAGAA
TGGCCAACCTTTAACGTCGGATGGCCGCGAGACGGCACCTTTAACCGAGACCTCATCACCCAGGTTAAGA
TCAAGGTCTTTTCACCTGGCCCGCATGGACACCCAGACCAGGTCCCCTACATCGTGACCTGGGAAGCCTT
GGCTTTTGACCCCCCTCCCTGGGTCAAGCCCTTTGTACACCCTAAGCCTCCGCCTCCTCTTCCTCCATCC
GCCCCGTCTCTCCCCCTTGAACCTCCTCGTTCGACCCCGCCTCGATCCTCCCTTTATCCAGCCCTCACTC
CTTCTCTAGGCGCCGGAATTCGATGTCGACATTGATTATTGACTAGTTATTAATAGTAATCAATTACGGG
GTCATTAGTTCATAGCCCATATATGGAGTTCCGCGTTACATAACTTACGGTAAATGGCCCGCCTGGCTGA
CCGCCCAACGACCCCCGCCCATTGACGTCAATAATGACGTATGTTCCCATAGTAACGCCAATAGGGACTT
TCCATTGACGTCAATGGGTGGAGTATTTACGGTAAACTGCCCACTTGGCAGTACATCAAGTGTATCATAT
GCCAAGTACGCCCCCTATTGACGTCAATGACGGTAAATGGCCCGCCTGGCATTATGCCCAGTACATGACC
TTATGGGACTTTCCTACTTGGCAGTACATCTACGTATTAGTCATCGCTATTACCATGGTCGAGGTGAGCC
CCACGTTCTGCTTCACTCTCCCCATCTCCCCCCCCTCCCCACCCCCAATTTTGTATTTATTTATTTTTTA
ATTATTTTGTGCAGCGATGGGGGCGGGGGGGGGGGGGGCGCGCGCCAGGCGGGGCGGGGCGGGGCGAGGG
GCGGGGCGGGGCGAGGCGGAGAGGTGCGGCGGCAGCCAATCAGAGCGGCGCGCTCCGAAAGTTTCCTTTT
ATGGCGAGGCGGCGGCGGCGGCGGCCCTATAAAAAGCGAAGCGCGCGGCGGGCGGGAGTCGCTGCGCGCT
GCCTTCGCCCCGTGCCCCGCTCCGCCGCCGCCTCGCGCCGCCCGCCCCGGCTCTGACTGACCGCGTTACT
CCCACAGGTGAGCGGGCGGGACGGCCCTTCTCCTCCGGGCTGTAATTAGCGCTTGGTTTAATGACGGCTT
GTTTCTTTTCTGTGGCTGCGTGAAAGCCTTGAGGGGCTCCGGGAGGGCCCTTTGTGCGGGGGGAGCGGCT
CGGGGGGTGCGTGCGTGTGTGTGTGCGTGGGGAGCGCCGCGTGCGGCTCCGCGCTGCCCGGCGGCTGTGA
GCGCTGCGGGCGCGGCGCGGGGCTTTGTGCGCTCCGCAGTGTGCGCGAGGGGAGCGCGGCCGGGGGCGGT
GCCCCGCGGTGCGGGGGGGGCTGCGAGGGGAACAAAGGCTGCGTGCGGGGTGTGTGCGTGGGGGGGTGAG
CAGGGGGTGTGGGCGCGTCGGTCGGGCTGCAACCCCCCCTGCACCCCCCTCCCCGAGTTGCTGAGCACGG
CCCGGCTTCGGGTGCGGGGCTCCGTACGGGGCGTGGCGCGGGGCTCGCCGTGCCGGGCAGGTGGGGGGGG
GCGGGGCCGCCTCGGGCCGGGGAGGGCTCGGGGGAGGGGCGCGGCGGCCCCCGGAGCGCCGGCGGCTGTC
GAGGCGCGGCGAGCCGCAGCCATTGCCTTTTATGGTAATCGTGCGAGAGGGCGCAGGGACTTCCTTTGTC
CCAAATCTGTGCGGAGCCGAAATCTGGGAGGCGCCGCCGCACCCCCTCTAGCGGGCGCGGGGCGAAGCGG
TGCGGCGCCGGCAGGAAGGAAATGGGCGGGGAGGGCCTTCGTGCGTCGCCGCGCCGCCGTCCCCTTCTCC
CTCTCCAGCCTCGGGGCTGTCCGCGGGGGGACGGCTGCCTTCGGGGGGGACGGGGCAGGGCGGGGTTCGG
CTTCTGGCGTGTGACCGGCGGCTCTAGAGCCTCTGCTAACCATGTTCATGCCTTCTTCTTTTTCCTACAG
CTCCTGGGCAACGTGCTGGTTATTGTGCTGTCTCATCATTTTGGCAAAGAATTCGCTAGCGGATCCGGAA
TAACTTCGTATAGGATACTTTATACGAAGTTATGCAGAATGGTAGCTGGATTGTAGCTGCTATTAGCAAT
ATGAAACCTCTTAATAACTTCGTATAGCATACATTATACGAAGTTATTTAATTAATTACTTGTACAGCTC
GTCCATGCCGTACAGGAACAGGTGGTGGCGGCCCTCGGAGCGCTCGTACTGTTCCACGATGGTGTAGTCC
TCGTTGTGGGAGGTGATGTCCAGCTTGGTGTCCACGTAGTAGTAGCCGGGCAGTTGCACGGGCTTCTTGG
CCATGTAGATGGTCTTGAACTCCACCAGGTAGTGGCCGCCGTCCTTCAGCTTCAGGGCCTGGTGGATCTC
GCCCTTCAGCACGCCGTCGCGGGGGTACAGGCGCTCGGTGGAGGCCTCCCAGCCCATGGTCTTCTTCTGC
ATTACGGGGCCGTCGGGGGGGAAGTTGGTGCCGCGCATCTTCACCTTGTAGATCAGCGTGCCGTCCTGCA
GGGAGGAGTCCTGGGTCACGGTCACCAGACCGCCGTCCTCGAAGTTCATCACGCGCTCCCACTTGAAGCC
CTCGGGGAAGGACAGCTTCTTGTAATCGGGGATGTCGGCGGGGTGCTTCACGTACGCCTTGGAGCCGTAC
ATGAACTGGGGGGACAGGATGTCCCAGGCGAAGGGCAGGGGGCCGCCCTTGGTCACCTTCAGCTTGGCGG
TCTGGGTGCCCTCGTAGGGGCGGCCCTCGCCCTCGCCCTCGATCTCGAACTCGTGGCCGTTCATGGAGCC
CTCCATGCGCACCTTGAAGCGCATGAACTCTTTGATGACGGCCATGTTGTTGTCCTCGGAGGAGGCGGTG
CCGGAGCTGCCGCTGCCGGTGCTGCCGGTGCCATGCCCCAGGAACAGGTGGTGGCGGCCCTCGGAGCGCT
CGTACTGTTCCACGATGGTGTAGTCCTCGTTGTGGGAGGTGATGTCCAGCTTGGTGTCCACGTAGTAGTA
GCCGGGCAGTTGCACGGGCTTCTTGGCCATGTAGATGGTCTTGAACTCCACCAGGTAGTGGCCGCCGTCC
TTCAGCTTCAGGGCCTGGTGGATCTCGCCCTTCAGCACGCCGTCGCGGGGGTACAGGCGCTCGGTGGAGG
CCTCCCAGCCCATGGTCTTCTTCTGCATTACGGGGCCGTCGGGGGGGAAGTTGGTGCCGCGCATCTTCAC
CTTGTAGATCAGCGTGCCGTCCTGCAGGGAGGAGTCCTGGGTCACGGTCACCAGACCGCCGTCCTCGAAG
TTCATCACGCGCTCCCACTTGAAGCCCTCGGGGAAGGACAGCTTCTTGTAATCGGGGATGTCGGCGGGGT
GCTTCACGTACGCCTTGGAGCCGTACATGAACTGGGGGGACAGGATGTCCCAGGCGAAGGGCAGGGGGCC
GCCCTTGGTCACCTTCAGCTTGGCGGTCTGGGTGCCCTCGTAGGGGCGGCCCTCGCCCTCGCCCTCGATC
TCGAACTCGTGGCCGTTCATGGAGCCCTCCATGCGCACCTTGAAGCGCATGAACTCTTTGATGACCTCCT
CGCCCTTGCTCACCATGATCTTTTGGTCCTCATCATTCTTTTCAACCTGTTTGGTTCTTCTCATACAGCA
CAGCATGGCGCGCCGCGATAACTTCGTATAAAGTATCCTATACGAAGTTATTTGCCTTAACCCAGAAATT
ATCACTGTTATTCTTTAGAATGGTGCAAAGAATAACTTCGTATAATGTATGCTATACGAAGTTATGTTTA
AACCAATCAACCTCTGGATTACAAAATTTGTGAAAGATTGACTGGTATTCTTAACTATGTTGCTCCTTTT
ACGCTATGTGGATACGCTGCTTTAATGCCTTTGTATCATGCTATTGCTTCCCGTATGGCTTTCATTTTCT
CCTCCTTGTATAAATCCTGGTTGCTGTCTCTTTATGAGGAGTTGTGGCCCGTTGTCAGGCAACGTGGCGT
GGTGTGCACTGTGTTTGCTGACGCAACCCCCACTGGTTGGGGCATTGCCACCACCTGTCAGCTCCTTTCC
GGGACTTTCGCTTTCCCCCTCCCTATTGCCACGGCGGAACTCATCGCCGCCTGCCTTGCCCGCTGCTGGA
CAGGGGCTCGGCTGTTGGGCACTGACAATTCCGTGGTGTTGTCGGGGAAGCTGACGTCCTTTCCATGGCT
GCTCGCCTGTGTTGCCACCTGGATTCTGCGCGGGACGTCCTTCTGCTACGTCCCTTCGGCCCTCAATCCA
GCGGACCTTCCTTCCCGCGGCCTGCTGCCGGCTCTGCGGCCTCTTCCGCGTCTTCGCCTTCGCCCTCAGA
CGAGTCGGATCTCCCTTTGGGCCGCCTCCCCGCCTGGAATTCGAGCTCGAGCTTGTTAACATCGATAAAA
TAAAAGATTTTATTTAGTCTCCAGAAAAAGGGGGGAATGAAAGACCCCACCTGTAGGTTTGGCAAGCTAG
CTTAAGTAACGCCATTTTGCAAGGCATGGAAAAATACATAACTGAGAATAGAGAAGTTCAGATCAAGGTC
AGGAACAGATGGAACAGCTGAATATGGGCCAAACAGGATATCTGTGGTAAGCAGTTCCTGCCCCGGCTCA
GGGCCAAGAACAGATGGAACAGCTGAATATGGGCCAAACAGGATATCTGTGGTAAGCAGTTCCTGCCCCG
GCTCAGGGCCAAGAACAGATGGTCCCCAGATGCGGTCCAGCCCTCAGCAGTTTCTAGAGAACCATCAGAT
GTTTCCAGGGTGCCCCAAGGACCTGAAATGACCCTGTGCCTTATTTGAACTAACCAATCAGTTCGCTTCT
CGCTTCTGTTCGCGCGCTTCTGCTCCCCGAGCTCAATAAAAGAGCCCACAACCCCTCACTCGGGGCGCCA
GTCCTCCGATTGACTGAGTCGCCCGGGTACCCGTGTATCCAATAAACCCTCTTGCAGTTGCATCCGACTT
GTGGTCTCGCTGTTCCTTGGGAGGGTCTCCTCTGAGTGATTGACTACCCGTCAGCGGGGGTCTTTCRCAT
CCGACTTGTGGTCTCGCTGTTCCTTGGGAGGGTCTCCTCTGAGTGATTGACTACCCGTCAGCGGGGGTCT
TTCACATGCAGCATGTATCAAAATTAATTTGGTTTTTTTTCTTAAGTATTTACATTAAATGGCCATAGTT
GCATTAATGAATCGGCCAACGCGCGGGGAGAGGCGGTTTGCGTATTGGGCGCTCTTCCGCTTCCTCGCTC
ACTGACTCGCTGCGCTCGGTCGTTCGGCTGCGGCGAGCGGTATCAGCTCACTCAAAGGCGGTAATACGGT
TATCCACAGAATCAGGGGATAACGCAGGAAAGAACATGTGAGCAAAAGGCCAGCAAAAGGCCAGGAACCG
TAAAAAGGCCGCGTTGCTGGCGTTTTTCCATAGGCTCCGCCCCCCTGACGAGCATCACAAAAATCGACGC
TCAAGTCAGAGGTGGCGAAACCCGACAGGACTATAAAGATACCAGGCGTTTCCCCCTGGAAGCTCCCTCG
TGCGCTCTCCTGTTCCGACCCTGCCGCTTACCGGATACCTGTCCGCCTTTCTCCCTTCGGGAAGCGTGGC
GCTTTCTCATAGCTCACGCTGTAGGTATCTCAGTTCGGTGTAGGTCGTTCGCTCCAAGCTGGGCTGTGTG
CACGAACCCCCCGTTCAGCCCGACCGCTGCGCCTTATCCGGTAACTATCGTCTTGAGTCCAACCCGGTAA
GACACGACTTATCGCCACTGGCAGCAGCCACTGGTAACAGGATTAGCAGAGCGAGGTATGTAGGCGGTGC
TACAGAGTTCTTGAAGTGGTGGCCTAACTACGGCTACACTAGAAGAACAGTATTTGGTATCTGCGCTCTG
CTGAAGCCAGTTACCTTCGGAAAAAGAGTTGGTAGCTCTTGATCCGGCAAACAAACCACCGCTGGTAGCG
GTGGTTTTTTTGTTTGCAAGCAGCAGATTACGCGCAGAAAAAAAGGATCTCAAGAAGATCCTTTGATCTT
TTCTACGGGGTCTGACGCTCAGTGGAACGAAAACTCACGTTAAGGGATTTTGGTCATGAGATTATCAAAA
AGGATCTTCACCTAGATCCTTTTGCGGCCGCAAATCAATCTAAAGTATATATGAGTAAACTTGGTCTGAC
AGTTACCAATGCTTAATCAGTGAGGCACCTATCTCAGCGATCTGTCTATTTCGTTCATCCATAGTTGCCT
GACTCCCCGTCGTGTAGATAACTACGATACGGGAGGGCTTACCATCTGGCCCCAGTGCTGCAATGATACC
GCGAGACCCACGCTCACCGGCTCCAGATTTATCAGCAATAAACCAGCCAGCCGGAAGGGCCGAGCGCAGA
AGTGGTCCTGCAACTTTATCCGCCTCCATCCAGTCTATTAATTGTTGCCGGGAAGCTAGAGTAAGTAGTT
CGCCAGTTAATAGTTTGCGCAACGTTGTTGCCATTGCTACAGGCATCGTGGTGTCACGCTCGTCGTTTGG
TATGGCTTCATTCAGCTCCGGTTCCCAACGATCAAGGCGAGTTACATGATCCCCCATGTTGTGCAAAAAA
GCGGTTAGCTCCTTCGGTCCTCCGATCGTTGTCAGAAGTAAGTTGGCCGCAGTGTTATCACTCATGGTTA
TGGCAGCACTGCATAATTCTCTTACTGTCATGCCATCCGTAAGATGCTTTTCTGTGACTGGTGAGTACTC
AACCAAGTCATTCTGAGAATAGTGTATGCGGCGACCGAGTTGCTCTTGCCCGGCGTCAATACGGGATAAT
ACCGCGCCACATAGCAGAACTTTAAAAGTGCTCATCATTGGAAAACGTTCTTCGGGGCGAAAACTCTCAA
GGATCTTACCGCTGTTGAGATCCAGTTCGATGTAACCCACTCGTGCACC
Features (pLannotate 1.2.2; 24 found; start..end, strand, type, name):
    115..131     -  promoter       AmpR promoter (fragment): bla
    266..645     +  enhancer       CMV enhancer: human cytomegalovirus immediate early enhancer
    646..849     +  promoter       CMV promoter: human cytomegalovirus (CMV) immediate early promoter
    850..1025    +  LTR            5' LTR (truncated): truncated long terminal repeat from Moloney murine sarcoma virus
   1147..1421    +  misc_feature   MESV Ψ (fragment): packaging signal of murine embryonic stem cell virus
   1488..1904    +  CDS            gag (truncated): truncated Moloney murine leukemia virus (MMLV) gag gene lacking the start codon
   1918..2297    +  enhancer       CMV enhancer: human cytomegalovirus immediate early enhancer
   2299..2574    +  promoter       chicken β-actin promoter: No description available
   2575..3570    +  intron         chimeric intron: chimera between introns from chicken β-actin and rabbit β-globin
   3568..3624    +  CDS            HBB (fragment): HBB_LEPEU - Experimental evidence at protein level: Swiss-Prot protein existence level 1. Involved in oxygen transport from the lung to the various peripheral tissues. From Lepus europaeus (European hare).
   3640..3673    +  protein_bind   lox2272: Cre-mediated recombination occurs in the 8-bp core sequence (GGATACTT). lox2272 sites are compatible with each other, but incompatible with loxP or loxN sites (Lee and Saito, 1988). Cre recombinase
   3674..3723    -  intron         β-globin intron (fragment): internally truncated intron from human β-globin
   3724..3757    +  protein_bind   loxP: Cre-mediated recombination occurs in the 8-bp core sequence (GCATACAT). Cre recombinase
   3769..5196    -  CDS            tdTomato: tdTomato is a basic (constitutively fluorescent) orange fluorescent protein published in 2004, derived from Discosoma sp.. It is reported to be a somewhat slowly-maturing tandem dimer with low acid sensitivity.
   5197..5256    -  CDS            Gap43 (fragment): NEUM_RAT - Experimental evidence at protein level: Swiss-Prot protein existence level 1. This protein is associated with nerve growth. It is a major component of the motile 'growth cones' that form the tips of elongating axons. Plays a role in axonal and dendritic filopodia induction (By similarity). From Rattus norvegicus (Rat).
   5268..5301    -  protein_bind   lox2272: Cre-mediated recombination occurs in the 8-bp core sequence (GGATACTT). lox2272 sites are compatible with each other, but incompatible with loxP or loxN sites (Lee and Saito, 1988). Cre recombinase
   5302..5351    -  intron         β-globin intron (fragment): internally truncated intron from human β-globin
   5352..5385    -  protein_bind   loxP: Cre-mediated recombination occurs in the 8-bp core sequence (GCATACAT). Cre recombinase
   5395..5983    +  misc_feature   WPRE: woodchuck hepatitis virus posttranscriptional regulatory element
   6056..6646    +  LTR            LTR: long terminal repeat from Moloney murine leukemia virus
   6648..6706    +  LTR            5' LTR (truncated) (fragment): truncated long terminal repeat from Moloney murine sarcoma virus
   6790..6842    -  CDS            lacI (fragment): lac repressor; lacI; The lac repressor binds to the lac operator to inhibit transcription in E. coli. This inhibition can be relieved by adding lactose or isopropyl-β-D-thiogalactopyranoside (IPTG).
   7025..7613    -  rep_origin     ori: high-copy-number ColE1/pMB1/pBR322/pUC origin of replication
   7773..114     -  CDS            AmpR (across the origin): β-lactamase; bla; confers resistance to ampicillin, carbenicillin, and related antibiotics
