[The description below was written by a language model from this plasmid's Addgene catalogue record and pLannotate feature annotations shown in this document.]
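Description:
RV-Cag-Dio-mTdt is a gammaretroviral (Moloney murine leukemia virus-type) transfer vector built on the RV-CAG backbone for Cre-dependent expression of a membrane-targeted tdTomato. The 8.5 kb plasmid is propagated in E. coli through a high-copy ColE1/pUC origin with ampicillin selection via β-lactamase. The viral genome is transcribed in packaging cells from a hybrid 5′ end in which the CMV enhancer and promoter are fused to a truncated 5′ LTR. This is followed by a packaging signal (annotated as an MESV Ψ fragment) and a truncated gag segment lacking its start codon, which extends the packaging region. A Moloney murine leukemia virus LTR closes the genome at the 3′ end.

Between the LTRs, an internal CAG promoter (CMV enhancer, chicken β-actin promoter and chimeric β-actin/β-globin intron) drives a double-floxed inverted (DIO) cassette. The reporter is tdTomato fused at its N-terminus to a short Gap43 fragment, which serves as the membrane-targeting sequence, and the whole reading frame sits in antisense orientation relative to the promoter. It is flanked by paired lox2272 and loxP sites, with the upstream and downstream pairs in opposing orientation. In cells expressing Cre, recombination at one compatible pair inverts the cassette into the sense orientation. Excision between the other pair then locks it in place, so fluorescence appears only in Cre-positive cells. A WPRE downstream of the cassette enhances transcript stability and expression.

According to the record, the construct was subcloned from a GFP version of the same vector, with the insert placed between PacI and AscI sites. The associated publication concerns interneuron migration and axonal targeting, which fits a membrane-bound reporter that outlines fine cellular processes in Cre-defined populations.
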