Addgene plasmid #87665: RV-Cag-Dio-mTdt
Purpose: retroviral vector encoding cre dependent expression of membrane Tdtomato
Depositing lab: Oscar Marin. Depositing organization: King's College London. Publication: Optimization of interneuron function by direct coupling of cell migration and axonal targeting. Lim L, Pakan JMP, Selten MM, Marques-Smith A, Llorca A, Bae SE, Rochefort NL, Marin O. Nat Neurosci. 2018 Jun 18. pii: 10.1038/s41593-018-0162-9. doi: 10.1038/s41593-018-0162-9. PubMed 29915195.
Backbone
  Vector backbone: RV-CAG
  Vector type: Retroviral
Growth in bacteria
  Bacterial resistance: Ampicillin, 100 μg/mL
  Growth temperature: 37°C
  Growth strain: NEB Stable
  Copy number: High Copy
Gene/Insert
  Gene/Insert name: Mem-Tdtomato
  Insert size (bp): 1499
  Promoter: CAG
  Cloning method: Restriction Enzyme; 5′ cloning site PacI (not destroyed); 3′ cloning site AscI (not destroyed)
  Sequencing primers: 5′ pRRL-Fwd; 3′ WPRE-R
Terms and licenses: Academic/Nonprofit Terms; Industry Terms: Not Available to Industry
Depositor comments: subclone from plasmid RV-cag-dio-GFP
How to cite: RV-Cag-Dio-mTdt was a gift from Oscar Marin (Addgene plasmid # 87665 ; http://n2t.net/addgene:87665 ; RRID:Addgene_87665)
